Addgene plasmid #38201: pMXs-IP-EGFP-ULK2
Depositing lab: Noboru Mizushima. Depositing organization: University of Tokyo, Graduate School of Medicine. Publication: FIP200, a ULK-interacting protein, is required for autophagosome formation in mammalian cells. Hara T, Takamura A, Kishi C, Iemura S, Natsume T, Guan JL, Mizushima N. J Cell Biol. 2008 May 5. 181(3):497-510. 10.1083/jcb.200712064 PubMed 18443221.
Backbone
  Vector backbone: pMXs-IP
  Backbone manufacturer: Dr. Toshio Kitamura of the University of Tokyo
  Backbone size w/o insert (bp): 5847
  Vector type: Mammalian Expression, Retroviral
  Selectable markers: Puromycin
Growth in bacteria
  Bacterial resistance: Ampicillin, 100 μg/mL
  Growth temperature: 37°C
  Growth strain: DH5alpha
  Copy number: High Copy
Gene/Insert
  Gene/Insert name: Unc-51 like kinase 2 (alt name: ULK2)
  Species: M. musculus (mouse)
  Insert size (bp): 3114
  GenBank ID: NM_013881.4
  Entrez Gene: Ulk2 (a.k.a. RP23-278F12.5, A830085I22Rik, AU015340, Unc51.2, mKIAA0623)
  Tag / fusion protein: EGFP (N terminal on insert)
  Cloning method: Restriction Enzyme; 5′ cloning site NotI (not destroyed); 3′ cloning site NotI (not destroyed)
  Sequencing primers: 5′ CAGCCCTCACTCCTTCTCTAG; 3′ GAGGAACTGCTTCCTTCACG
Terms and licenses: Academic/Nonprofit Terms; Industry Terms: Not Available to Industry
How to cite: pMXs-IP-EGFP-ULK2 was a gift from Noboru Mizushima (Addgene plasmid # 38201 ; http://n2t.net/addgene:38201 ; RRID:Addgene_38201)
