[The description below was written by a language model from this plasmid's Addgene catalogue record.]
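Description:
pMXs-IP-EGFP-ULK2 is a retroviral mammalian expression plasmid built on the pMXs-IP backbone (about 5.8 kb without insert). It is maintained in E. coli as a high-copy plasmid under ampicillin selection, and transduced mammalian cells are selected with puromycin. The record includes no feature table, so the promoter, packaging signal and origin of replication are not individually listed. In general, pMXs-family vectors are Moloney murine leukemia virus-derived, with expression driven from the viral long terminal repeat. The "IP" designation conventionally refers to an IRES-puromycin resistance cassette, which places the marker on the same transcript as the gene of interest so that drug-resistant cells also express the insert.

The payload is mouse Ulk2 (Unc-51 like kinase 2), an insert of roughly 3.1 kb cloned into a NotI site that is retained at both ends. Because the same enzyme flanks the insert, cloning was non-directional. EGFP is fused to the N terminus of ULK2, giving a fluorescent fusion protein whose expression level and subcellular distribution can be followed by microscopy.

ULK2 is a serine/threonine kinase related to yeast Atg1 and acts in the initiation of autophagy. The associated publication concerns a ULK-interacting protein, FIP200, and its requirement for autophagosome formation in mammalian cells. The construct is therefore suited to producing retrovirus in packaging cells, generating stable puromycin-selected lines expressing EGFP-ULK2, and examining ULK2 localization or its interactions during autophagy induction. The record states that distribution is limited to academic and nonprofit users.
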