>Addgene plasmid #38201 | pMXs-IP-EGFP-ULK2 | addgene partial sequence | sequence record 51405 | EGFP-C 5'-CATGGTCCTGCTGGAGTTCGTG-3'
AGTCCGGACTCAGATCTCGAGATCAATTGGGCGCGGCCATGGAGGTGGTGGGCGACTTCGAGTACTGCAA
GCGGGACCTCGTGGGACACGGGGCCTTCGCTGTGGTCTTCCGGGGGCGGCACCGCCAGAAAACTGATTGG
GAGGTGGCTATTAAAAGTATTAATAAAAAGAACTTGTCAAAATCACAAATTCTGCTTGGAAAGGAAATAA
AAATCTTAAAGGAGCTTCAGCATGAAAACATCGTAGCGCTCTATGATGTTCAGGAATTGCCCAACTCTGT
CTTTCTGGTGATGGAGTATTGCAATGGTGGAGACCTGGCAGATTATTTGCAAGCTAAAGGAACTCTGAGT
GAAGATACTATCAGAGTGTTTCTCCATCAGATTGCGGCAGCCATGCGAATCCTGCACAGCAAAGGGATAA
TCCACAGGGATCTCAAACCACAGAATATCCTGTTGTCTTATGCCAATCGAAGGAAGTCGAATGTCAGTGG
TATTCGTATTAAAATAGCTGATTTTGGTTTCGCACGGTACCTACATAGTAACACAATGGCAGCGACACTG
TGTGGATCCCCAATGTACATGGCTCCCGAGGTTATTATGTCTCAACATTATGATGCTAAGGCAGATTTAT
GGAGCATAGGAACAGTGATCTATCAATGCCTAGTTGGAAAACCACCTTTTCAGGCTAATAGTCCTCAGGA
CCTAAGGATGTTTTATGAAAAAAACAGGAGCTTAATGCCTAGTATTCCCAGAGAAACATCACCTTACTTG
GCTAAT
